>Addgene plasmid #116607 | pHAGE-POU4F2-R369Q | addgene full sequence | sequence record 252753 | Addgene NGS Result
TGGAAGGGCTAATTCACTCCCAAAGAAGACAAGATATCCTTGATCTGTGGATCTACCACACACAAGGCTA
CTTCCCTGATTAGCAGAACTACACACCAGGGCCAGGGGTCAGATATCCACTGACCTTTGGATGGTGCTAC
AAGCTAGTACCAGTTGAGCCAGATAAGGTAGAAGAGGCCAATAAAGGAGAGAACACCAGCTTGTTACACC
CTGTGAGCCTGCATGGGATGGATGACCCGGAGAGAGAAGTGTTAGAGTGGAGGTTTGACAGCCGCCTAGC
ATTTCATCACGTGGCCCGAGAGCTGCATCCGGAGTACTTCAAGAACTGCTGATATCGAGCTTGCTACAAG
GGACTTTCCGCTGGGGACTTTCCAGGGAGGCGTGGCCTGGGCGGGACTGGGGAGTGGCGAGCCCTCAGAT
CCTGCATATAAGCAGCTGCTTTTTGCCTGTACTGGGTCTCTCTGGTTAGACCAGATCTGAGCCTGGGAGC
TCTCTGGCTAACTAGGGAACCCACTGCTTAAGCCTCAATAAAGCTTGCCTTGAGTGCTTCAAGTAGTGTG
TGCCCGTCTGTTGTGTGACTCTGGTAACTAGAGATCCCTCAGACCCTTTTAGTCAGTGTGGAAAATCTCT
AGCAGTGGCGCCCGAACAGGGACTTGAAAGCGAAAGGGAAACCAGAGGAGCTCTCTCGACGCAGGACTCG
GCTTGCTGAAGCGCGCACGGCAAGAGGCGAGGGGCGGCGACTGGTGAGTACGCCAAAAATTTTGACTAGC
GGAGGCTAGAAGGAGAGAGATGGGTGCGAGAGCGTCAGTATTAAGCGGGGGAGAATTAGATCGCGATGGG
AAAAAATTCGGTTAAGGCCAGGGGGAAAGAAAAAATATAAATTAAAACATATAGTATGGGCAAGCAGGGA
GCTAGAACGATTCGCAGTTAATCCTGGCCTGTTAGAAACATCAGAAGGCTGTAGACAAATACTGGGACAG
CTACAACCATCCCTTCAGACAGGATCAGAAGAACTTAGATCATTATATAATACAGTAGCAACCCTCTATT
GTGTGCATCAAAGGATAGAGATAAAAGACACCAAGGAAGCTTTAGACAAGATAGAGGAAGAGCAAAACAA
AAGTAAGACCACCGCACAGCAAGCGGCCGGCCGCTGATCTTCAGACCTGGAGGAGGAGATATGAGGGACA
ATTGGAGAAGTGAATTATATAAATATAAAGTAGTAAAAATTGAACCATTAGGAGTAGCACCCACCAAGGC
AAAGAGAAGAGTGGTGCAGAGAGAAAAAAGAGCAGTGGGAATAGGAGCTTTGTTCCTTGGGTTCTTGGGA
GCAGCAGGAAGCACTATGGGCGCAGCGTCAATGACGCTGACGGTACAGGCCAGACAATTATTGTCTGGTA
TAGTGCAGCAGCAGAACAATTTGCTGAGGGCTATTGAGGCGCAACAGCATCTGTTGCAACTCACAGTCTG
GGGCATCAAGCAGCTCCAGGCAAGAATCCTGGCTGTGGAAAGATACCTAAAGGATCAACAGCTCCTGGGG
ATTTGGGGTTGCTCTGGAAAACTCATTTGCACCACTGCTGTGCCTTGGAATGCTAGTTGGAGTAATAAAT
CTCTGGAACAGATTTGGAATCACACGACCTGGATGGAGTGGGACAGAGAAATTAACAATTACACAAGCTT
AATACACTCCTTAATTGAAGAATCGCAAAACCAGCAAGAAAAGAATGAACAAGAATTATTGGAATTAGAT
AAATGGGCAAGTTTGTGGAATTGGTTTAACATAACAAATTGGCTGTGGTATATAAAATTATTCATAATGA
TAGTAGGAGGCTTGGTAGGTTTAAGAATAGTTTTTGCTGTACTTTCTATAGTGAATAGAGTTAGGCAGGG
ATATTCACCATTATCGTTTCAGACCCACCTCCCAACCCCGAGGGGACCCGACAGGCCCGAAGGAATAGAA
GAAGAAGGTGGAGAGAGAGACAGAGACAGATCCATTCGATTAGTGAACGGATCTCGACGGTATCGCCGAA
TTCACAAATGGCAGTATTCATCCACAATTTTAAAAGAAAAGGGGGGATTGGGGGGTACAGTGCAGGGGAA
AGAATAGTAGACATAATAGCAACAGACATACAAACTAAAGAATTACAAAAACAAATTACAAAAATTCAAA
ATTTTCGGGTTTATTACAGGGACAGCAGAGATCCAGTTTGGACTAGTCGTGAGGCTCCGGTGCCCGTCAG
TGGGCAGAGCGCACATCGCCCACAGTCCCCGAGAAGTTGGGGGGAGGGGTCGGCAATTGAACCGGTGCCT
AGAGAAGGTGGCGCGGGGTAAACTGGGAAAGTGATGTCGTGTACTGGCTCCGCCTTTTTCCCGAGGGTGG
GGGAGAACCGTATATAAGTGCAGTAGTCGCCGTGAACGTTCTTTTTCGCAACGGGTTTGCCGCCAGAACA
CAGGTAAGTGCCGTGTGTGGTTCCCGCGGGCCTGGCCTCTTTACGGGTTATGGCCCTTGCGTGCCTTGAA
TTACTTCCACCTGGCTGCAGTACGTGATTCTTGATCCCGAGCTTCGGGTTGGAAGTGGGTGGGAGAGTTC
GAGGCCTTGCGCTTAAGGAGCCCCTTCGCCTCGTGCTTGAGTTGAGGCCTGGCCTGGGCGCTGGGGCCGC
CGCGTGCGAATCTGGTGGCACCTTCGCGCCTGTCTCGCTGCTTTCGATAAGTCTCTAGCCATTTAAAATT
TTTGATGACCTGCTGCGACGCTTTTTTTCTGGCAAGATAGTCTTGTAAATGCGGGCCAAGATCTGCACAC
TGGTATTTCGGTTTTTGGGGCCGCGGGCGGCGACGGGGCCCGTGCGTCCCAGCGCACATGTTCGGCGAGG
CGGGGCCTGCGAGCGCGGCCACCGAGAATCGGACGGGGGTAGTCTCAAGCTGGCCGGCCTGCTCTGGTGC
CTGGCCTCGCGCCGCCGTGTATCGCCCCGCCCTGGGCGGCAAGGCTGGCCCGGTCGGCACCAGTTGCGTG
AGCGGAAAGATGGCCGCTTCCCGGCCCTGCTGCAGGGAGCTCAAAATGGAGGACGCGGCGCTCGGGAGAG
CGGGCGGGTGAGTCACCCACACAAAGGAAAAGGGCCTTTCCGTCCTCAGCCGTCGCTTCATGTGACTCCA
CGGAGTACCGGGCGCCGTCCAGGCACCTCGATTAGTTCTCGAGCTTTTGGAGTACGTCGTCTTTAGGTTG
GGGGGAGGGGTTTTATGCGATGGAGTTTCCCCACACTGAGTGGGTGGAGACTGAAGTTAGGCCAGCTTGG
CACTTGATGTAATTCTCCTTGGAATTTGCCCTTTTTGAGTTTGGATCTTGGTTCATTCTCAAGCCTCAGA
CAGTGGTTCAAAGTTTTTTTCTTCCATTTCAGGTGTCGTGAAGCGGCCCTGCAGATATCAACAAGTTTGT
ACAAAAAAGTTGGCATGATGATGATGTCCCTGAACAGCAAGCAGGCGTTTAGCATGCCGCACGGCGGCAG
CCTGCACGTGGAGCCCAAGTACTCGGCACTGCACAGCACCTCGCCGGGCTCCTCGGCTCCCATCGCGCCC
TCGGCCAGCTCCCCCAGCAGCTCGAGCAACGCTGGTGGTGGCGGCGGCGGCGGCGGCGGCGGCGGCGGCG
GCGGAGGCCGAAGCAGCAGCTCCAGCAGCAGTGGCAGCAGCGGCGGCGGGGGCTCGGAGGCTATGCGGAG
AGCCTGTCTTCCAACCCCACCGAGCAATATATTCGGCGGGCTGGATGAGAGTCTGCTGGCCCGCGCCGAG
GCTCTGGCAGCCGTGGACATCGTCTCCCAGAGCAAGAGCCACCACCACCATCCACCCCACCACAGCCCCT
TCAAACCGGACGCCACCTACCACACTATGAATACCATCCCGTGCACGTCGGCCGCCTCTTCTTCATCGGT
GCCCATCTCGCACCCTTCCGCGTTGGCGGGCACGCACCACCACCACCACCATCACCACCACCACCACCAC
CAACCGCACCAGGCGCTGGAGGGCGAGCTGCTGGAGCACCTGAGTCCCGGGCTGGCCCTGGGCGCTATGG
CGGGCCCCGACGGCGCTGTGGTGTCCACGCCGGCTCACGCGCCGCACATGGCCACCATGAACCCCATGCA
CCAAGCAGCGCTCAGCATGGCCCACGCGCACGGGCTGCCGTCGCACATGGGCTGCATGAGCGACGTGGAC
GCCGACCCGCGGGACCTGGAGGCATTCGCCGAGCGCTTCAAGCAGCGACGCATCAAGCTGGGGGTGACCC
AGGCAGATGTGGGCTCCGCGCTGGCCAACCTCAAGATCCCCGGCGTGGGCTCGCTTAGCCAGAGCACCAT
CTGCAGGTTCGAGTCCCTCACACTGTCCCACAATAATATGATCGCGCTCAAACCCATCCTGCAGGCATGG
CTCGAGGAGGCCGAGAAGTCCCACCGCGAGAAGCTCACCAAGCCTGAACTCTTCAATGGCGCGGAGAAGA
AGCGCAAGCGCACGTCCATCGCTGCGCCAGAGAAGCGCTCGCTCGAAGCCTACTTTGCCATTCAGCCTCC
GCCCTCCTCTGAAAAGATCGCCGCCATCGCGGAGAAGCTGGACCTGAAGAAAAACGTGGTGCGCGTCTGG
TTCTGCAACCAGAGGCAGAAACAGAAAAGAATGAAATATTCCGCCGGCATTTAGCCCAACTTTCTTGTAC
AAAGTGGTTGATATCCAGCACAGTGGCGGCCGCTCGAGTCTAGAGGGCCCGCGGTTCGAAGGTAAGCCTA
TCCCTAACCCTCTCCTCGGTCTCGATTCTACGCGTACCGGTTAGTAATGAGATCCCTCCCCCCCCCNTAA
CGTTACTGGCCGAAGCCGCTTGGAATAAGGCCGGTGTGCGTTTGTCTATATGTTATTTTCCACCATATTG
CCGTCTTTTGGCAATGTGAGGGCCCGGAAACCTGGCCCTGTCTTCTTGACGAGCATTCCTAGGGGTCTTT
CCCCTCTCGCCAAAGGAATGCAAGGTCTGTTGAATGTCGTGAAGGAAGCAGTTCCTCTGGAAGCTTCTTG
AAGACAAACAACGTCTGTAGCGACCCTTTGCAGGCAGCGGAACCCCCCACCTGGCGACAGGTGCCTCTGC
GGCCAAAAGCCACGTGTATAAGATACACCTGCAAAGGCGGCACAACCCCAGTGCCACGTTGTGAGTTGGA
TAGTTGTGGAAAGAGTCAAATGGCTCTCCTCAAGCGTATTCAACAAGGGGCTGAAGGATGCCCAGAAGGT
ACCCCATTGTATGGGATCTGATCTGGGGCCTCGGTGCACATGCTTTACATGTGTTTAGTCGAGGTTAAAA
AAACGTCTAGGCCCCCCGAACCACGGGGACGTGGTTTTCCTTTGAAAAACACGATGATAATATGGCCACA
CATATGGTGAGCAAGGGCGAGGAGCTGTTCACCGGGGTGGTGCCCATCCTGGTCGAGCTGGACGGCGACG
TAAACGGCCACAAGTTCAGCGTGTCCGGCGAGGGCGAGGGCGATGCCACCTACGGCAAGCTGACCCTGAA
GTTCATCTGCACCACCGGCAAGCTGCCCGTGCCCTGGCCCACCCTCGTGACCACCCTGACCTACGGCGTG
CAGTGCTTCAGCCGCTACCCCGACCACATGAAGCAGCACGACTTCTTCAAGTCCGCCATGCCCGAAGGCT
ACGTCCAGGAGCGCACCATCTTCTTCAAGGACGACGGCAACTACAAGACCCGCGCCGAGGTGAAGTTCGA
GGGCGACACCCTGGTGAACCGCATCGAGCTGAAGGGCATCGACTTCAAGGAGGACGGCAACATCCTGGGG
CACAAGCTGGAGTACAACTACAACAGCCACAACGTCTATATCATGGCCGACAAGCAGAAGAACGGCATCA
AGGTGAACTTCAAGATCCGCCACAACATCGAGGACGGCAGCGTGCAGCTCGCCGACCACTACCAGCAGAA
CACCCCCATCGGCGACGGCCCCGTGCTGCTGCCCGACAACCACTACCTGAGCACCCAGTCCGCCCTGAGC
AAAGACCCCAACGAGAAGCGCGATCACATGGTCCTGCTGGAGTTCGTGACCGCCGCCGGGATCACTCTCG
GCATGGACGAGCTGTACAAGTAAATCGATAGATCCTAATCAACCTCTGGATTACAAAATTTGTGAAAGAT
TGACTGGTATTCTTAACTATGTTGCTCCTTTTACGCTATGTGGATACGCTGCTTTAATGCCTTTGTATCA
TGCTATTGCTTCCCGTATGGCTTTCATTTTCTCCTCCTTGTATAAATCCTGGTTGCTGTCTCTTTATGAG
GAGTTGTGGCCCGTTGTCAGGCAACGTGGCGTGGTGTGCACTGTGTTTGCTGACGCAACCCCCACTGGTT
GGGGCATTGCCACCACCTGTCAGCTCCTTTCCGGGACTTTCGCTTTCCCCCTCCCTATTGCCACGGCGGA
ACTCATCGCCGCCTGCCTTGCCCGCTGCTGGACAGGGGCTCGGCTGTTGGGCACTGACAATTCCGTGGTG
TTGTCGGGGAAATCATCGTCCTTTCCTTGGCTGCTCGCCTGTGTTGCCACCTGGATTCTGCGCGGGACGT
CCTTCTGCTACGTCCCTTCGGCCCTCAATCCAGCGGACCTTCCTTCCCGCGGCCTGCTGCCGGCTCTGCG
GCCTCTTCCGCGTCTTCGCCTTCGCCCTCAGACGAGTCGGATCTCCCTTTGGGCCGCCTCCCCGCCTGAG
ATCCTTTAAGACCAATGACTTACAAGGCAGCTGTAGATCTTAGCCACTTTTTAAAAGAAAAGGGGGGACT
GGAAGGGCTAATTCACTCCCAACGAAGACAAGATCTGCTTTTTGCTTGTACTGGGTCTCTCTGGTTAGAC
CAGATCTGAGCCTGGGAGCTCTCTGGCTAACTAGGGAACCCACTGCTTAAGCCTCAATAAAGCTTGCCTT
GAGTGCTTCAAGTAGTGTGTGCCCGTCTGTTGTGTGACTCTGGTAACTAGAGATCCCTCAGACCCTTTTA
GTCAGTGTGGAAAATCTCTAGCAGTAGTAGTTCATGTCATCTTATTATTCAGTATTTATAACTTGCAAAG
AAATGAATATCAGAGAGTGAGAGGCCCGGGTTAATTAAGGAAAGGGCTAGATCATTCTTGAAGACGAAAG
GGCCTCGTGATACGCCTATTTTTATAGGTTAATGTCATGATAATAATGGTTTCTTAGACGTCAGGTGGCA
CTTTTCGGGGAAATGTGCGCGGAACCCCTATTTGTTTATTTTTCTAAATACATTCAAATATGTATCCGCT
CATGAGACAATAACCCTGATAAATGCTTCAATAATATTGAAAAAGGAAGAGTATGAGTATTCAACATTTC
CGTGTCGCCCTTATTCCCTTTTTTGCGGCATTTTGCCTTCCTGTTTTTGCTCACCCAGAAACGCTGGTGA
AAGTAAAAGATGCTGAAGATCAGTTGGGTGCACGAGTGGGTTACATCGAACTGGATCTCAACAGCGGTAA
GATCCTTGAGAGTTTTCGCCCCGAAGAACGTTTTCCAATGATGAGCACTTTTAAAGTTCTGCTATGTGGC
GCGGTATTATCCCGTGTTGACGCCGGGCAAGAGCAACTCGGTCGCCGCATACACTATTCTCAGAATGACT
TGGTTGAGTACTCACCAGTCACAGAAAAGCATCTTACGGATGGCATGACAGTAAGAGAATTATGCAGTGC
TGCCATAACCATGAGTGATAACACTGCGGCCAACTTACTTCTGACAACGATCGGAGGACCGAAGGAGCTA
ACCGCTTTTTTGCACAACATGGGGGATCATGTAACTCGCCTTGATCGTTGGGAACCGGAGCTGAATGAAG
CCATACCAAACGACGAGCGTGACACCACGATGCCTGTAGCAATGGCAACAACGTTGCGCAAACTATTAAC
TGGCGAACTACTTACTCTAGCTTCCCGGCAACAATTAATAGACTGGATGGAGGCGGATAAAGTTGCAGGA
CCACTTCTGCGCTCGGCCCTTCCGGCTGGCTGGTTTATTGCTGATAAATCTGGAGCCGGTGAGCGTGGGT
CTCGCGGTATCATTGCAGCACTGGGGCCAGATGGTAAGCCCTCCCGTATCGTAGTTATCTACACGACGGG
GAGTCAGGCAACTATGGATGAACGAAATAGACAGATCGCTGAGATAGGTGCCTCACTGATTAAGCATTGG
TAACTGTCAGACCAAGTTTACTCATATATACTTTAGATTGATTTAAAACTTCATTTTTAATTTAAAAGGA
TCTAGGTGAAGATCCTTTTTGATAATCTCATGACCAAAATCCCTTAACGTGAGTTTTCGTTCCACTGAGC
GTCAGACCCCGTAGAAAAGATCAAAGGATCTTCTTGAGATCCTTTTTTTCTGCGCGTAATCTGCTGCTTG
CAAACAAAAAAACCACCGCTACCAGCGGTGGTTTGTTTGCCGGATCAAGAGCTACCAACTCTTTTTCCGA
AGGTAACTGGCTTCAGCAGAGCGCAGATACCAAATACTGTTCTTCTAGTGTAGCCGTAGTTAGGCCACCA
CTTCAAGAACTCTGTAGCACCGCCTACATACCTCGCTCTGCTAATCCTGTTACCAGTGGCTGCTGCCAGT
GGCGATAAGTCGTGTCTTACCGGGTTGGACTCAAGACGATAGTTACCGGATAAGGCGCAGCGGTCGGGCT
GAACGGGGGGTTCGTGCACACAGCCCAGCTTGGAGCGAACGACCTACACCGAACTGAGATACCTACAGCG
TGAGCTATGAGAAAGCGCCACGCTTCCCGAAGGGAGAAAGGCGGACAGGTATCCGGTAAGCGGCAGGGTC
GGAACAGGAGAGCGCACGAGGGAGCTTCCAGGGGGAAACGCCTGGTATCTTTATAGTCCTGTCGGGTTTC
GCCACCTCTGACTTGAGCGTCGATTTTTGTGATGCTCGTCAGGGGGGCGGAGCCTATGGAAAAACGCCAG
CAACGCGGCCTTTTTACGGTTCCTGGCCTTTTGCTGGCCTTTTGCTCACATGTTCTTTCCTGCGTTATCC
CCTGATTCTGTGGATAACCGTATTACCGCCTTTGAGTGAGCTGATACCGCTCGCCGCAGCCGAACGACCG
AGCGCAGCGAGTCAGTGAGCGAGGAAGCGGAAGAGCGCCCAATACGCAAACCGCCTCTCCCCGCGCGTTG
GCCGATTCATTAATGCAGCAAGCTCATGGCTGACTAATTTTTTTTATTTATGCAGAGGCCGAGGCCGCCT
CGGCCTCTGAGCTATTCCAGAAGTAGTGAGGAGGCTTTTTTGGAGGCCTAGGCTTTTGCAAAAAGCTCCC
CGTGGCACGACAGGTTTCCCGACTGGAAAGCGGGCAGTGAGCGCAACGCAATTAATGTGAGTTAGCTCAC
TCATTAGGCACCCCAGGCTTTACACTTTATGCTTCCGGCTCGTATGTTGTGTGGAATTGTGAGCGGATAA
CAATTTCACACAGGAAACAGCTATGACATGATTACGAATTTCACAAATAAAGCATTTTTTTCACTGCATT
CTAGTTGTGGTTTGTCCAAACTCATCAATGTATCTTATCATGTCTGGATCAACTGGATAACTCAAGCTAA
CCAAAATCATCCCAAACTTCCCACCCCATACCCTATTACCACTGCCAATTACCTGTGGTTTCATTTACTC
TAAACCTGTGATTCCTCTGAATTATTTTCATTTTAAAGAAATTGTATTTGTTAAATATGTACTACAAACT
TAGTAGT
Features (pLannotate 1.2.2; 27 found; start..end, strand, type, name):
    377..634     +  LTR            5' LTR (truncated): truncated 5' long terminal repeat (LTR) from HIV-1
    681..806     +  misc_feature   HIV-1 Ψ: packaging signal of human immunodeficiency virus type 1
    790..1128    +  CDS            HIV-1 gag (fragment): gag protein from human immunodeficiency virus 1; gag
   1303..1536    +  misc_feature   RRE: The Rev response element (RRE) of HIV-1 allows for Rev-dependent mRNA export from the nucleus to the cytoplasm.
   1913..2013    +  CDS            Rev (fragment): human immunodeficiency virus 1 (HIV-1) Rev protein; rev; enhances nuclear export of unspliced and incompletely spliced viral mRNAs
   2058..2175    +  misc_feature   cPPT/CTS: central polypurine tract and central termination sequence of HIV-1
   2223..3401    +  promoter       EF-1α promoter: strong constitutive promoter for human elongation factor EF-1α
   3422..3439    +  protein_bind   attB1 (fragment): mutant version of attB; core recombination site for the Gateway® BP reaction BP Clonase™
   3445..4671    +  CDS            POU4F2: PO4F2_HUMAN - Also known as BRN3B. Experimental evidence at protein level: Swiss-Prot protein existence level 1. Tissue-specific DNA-binding transcription factor involved in the development and differentiation of target cells (PubMed:19266028, PubMed:23805044). Functions either as activator or repressor modulating the rate of target gene transcription through RNA polymerase II enzyme in a promoter-dependent manner (PubMed:19266028, PubMed:23805044). Binds to the consensus octamer motif 5'-AT[A/T]A[T/A]T[A/T]A-3' of promoter of target genes. Plays a fundamental role in the gene regulatory netwo
   4675..4698    -  protein_bind   attB2: mutant version of attB; recombination site for the Gateway® BP reaction BP Clonase™
   4751..4792    +  CDS            V5 tag: epitope tag from simian virus 5
   4918..5380    +  misc_feature   IRES: internal ribosome entry site (IRES) of the encephalomyocarditis virus (EMCV)
   5394..6113    +  CDS            EGFP: the original enhanced GFP (Yang et al., 1996) mammalian codon-optimized
   6127..6715    +  misc_feature   WPRE: woodchuck hepatitis virus posttranscriptional regulatory element
   6723..6788    +  CDS            nef (fragment): NEF_HV1Z2 - Experimental evidence at protein level: Swiss-Prot protein existence level 1. Extracellular Nef protein targets CD4(+) T-lymphocytes for apoptosis by interacting with CXCR4 surface receptors. From Human immunodeficiency virus type 1 group M subtype D (isolate Z2/CDC-Z34) (HIV-1).
   6790..7023    +  LTR            3' LTR (ΔU3): self-inactivating 3' long terminal repeat (LTR) from HIV-1
   7228..7332    +  promoter       AmpR promoter: bla
   7333..8193    +  CDS            AmpR: β-lactamase; bla; confers resistance to ampicillin, carbenicillin, and related antibiotics
   8364..8952    +  rep_origin     ori: high-copy-number ColE1/pMB1/pBR322/pUC origin of replication
   9135..9189    +  CDS            lacI (fragment): lac repressor; lacI; The lac repressor binds to the lac operator to inhibit transcription in E. coli. This inhibition can be relieved by adding lactose or isopropyl-β-D-thiogalactopyranoside (IPTG).
   9195..9288    +  rep_origin     SV40 ori (fragment): SV40 origin of replication
   9313..9350    +  CDS            lacI (fragment): lac repressor; lacI; The lac repressor binds to the lac operator to inhibit transcription in E. coli. This inhibition can be relieved by adding lactose or isopropyl-β-D-thiogalactopyranoside (IPTG).
   9363..9384    +  protein_bind   CAP binding site: CAP binding activates transcription in the presence of cAMP. E. coli catabolite activator protein
   9399..9429    +  promoter       lac promoter: promoter for the E. coli lac operon
   9437..9453    +  protein_bind   lac operator: The lac repressor binds to the lac operator to inhibit transcription in E. coli. This inhibition can be relieved by adding lactose or isopropyl-β-D-thiogalactopyranoside (IPTG). lac repressor encoded by lacI
   9487..9570    +  polyA_signal   SV40 poly(A) signal (fragment): SV40 polyadenylation signal
   9737..329     +  CDS            nef (fragment) (across the origin): NEF_HV1BR - Experimental evidence at protein level: Swiss-Prot protein existence level 1. Extracellular Nef protein targets CD4(+) T-lymphocytes for apoptosis by interacting with CXCR4 surface receptors (PubMed:14990729). From Human immunodeficiency virus type 1 group M subtype B (isolate BRU/LAI) (HIV-1).
