[The description below was written by a language model from this plasmid's Addgene catalogue record and pLannotate feature annotations shown in this document.]
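Description:
pHAGE-POU4F2-R369Q is an HIV-1-based lentiviral expression plasmid built on the pHAGE backbone, carrying the human POU4F2 gene (also called BRN3B) with an R369Q amino-acid substitution. It is maintained in E. coli through a high-copy ColE1/pUC-type origin and selected with ampicillin via the β-lactamase gene; the recorded host is a recombination-deficient strain of the kind commonly chosen to keep LTR-containing plasmids stable. The viral portion comprises a truncated 5' LTR, the Ψ packaging signal with a short gag fragment, the Rev response element, the cPPT/CTS element, and a ΔU3 self-inactivating 3' LTR. This allows the genome to be packaged when helper functions are supplied in trans, and leaves an integrated provirus whose LTR promoter activity is disabled.

Between the LTRs, the constitutive human EF-1α promoter drives the POU4F2 open reading frame, which is flanked by attB1 and attB2 sites left by Gateway recombination. A V5 epitope tag lies just downstream of attB2. Whether it is fused in frame to the protein depends on the absence of a stop codon in the insert, which the record does not state. An EMCV IRES followed by EGFP sits on the same transcript, so transduced cells can be identified or sorted by green fluorescence, and a WPRE upstream of the 3' LTR enhances transcript expression. No mammalian drug-selection marker is annotated. Short lac, SV40 and nef fragments in the backbone appear to be cloning remnants.

POU4F2 is a tissue-specific POU-domain transcription factor, and this mutant clone comes from a collection used for systematic functional annotation of somatic cancer mutations. Its use there is stable expression of the variant in mammalian cells.
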