Addgene plasmid #116607: pHAGE-POU4F2-R369Q
Purpose: Lentiviral expression of POU4F2 R369Q
Depositing lab: Gordon Mills & Kenneth Scott. Publication: Systematic Functional Annotation of Somatic Mutations in Cancer. Ng PK, Li J, Jeong KJ, Shao S, Chen H, Tsang YH, Sengupta S, Wang Z, Bhavana VH, Tran R, Soewito S, Minussi DC, Moreno D, Kong K, Dogruluk T, Lu H, Gao J, Tokheim C, Zhou DC, Johnson AM, Zeng J, Ip CKM, Ju Z, Wester M, Yu S, Li Y, Vellano CP, Schultz N, Karchin R, Ding L, Lu Y, Cheung LWT, Chen K, Shaw KR, Meric-Bernstam F, Scott KL, Yi S, Sahni N, Liang H, Mills GB. Cancer Cell. 2018 Mar 12;33(3):450-462.e10. doi: 10.1016/j.ccell.2018.01.021. PubMed 29533785.
Backbone
  Vector backbone: pHAGE
  Vector type: Lentiviral
Growth in bacteria
  Bacterial resistance: Ampicillin, 100 μg/mL
  Growth temperature: 37°C
  Growth strain: Stbl3
  Copy number: High Copy
Gene/Insert
  Gene/Insert name: POU4F2
  Species: H. sapiens (human)
  Mutation: R369Q
  Entrez Gene: POU4F2 (a.k.a. BRN3.2, BRN3B, Brn-3b)
  Cloning method: Gateway Cloning
Terms and licenses: Academic/Nonprofit Terms; Industry Terms: Not Available to Industry
How to cite: pHAGE-POU4F2-R369Q was a gift from Gordon Mills & Kenneth Scott (Addgene plasmid # 116607)
