>Addgene plasmid #116607 | pHAGE-POU4F2-R369Q | depositor partial sequence | sequence record 219482 | insert
ATGATGATGATGTCCCTGAACAGCAAGCAGGCGTTTAGCATGCCGCACGGCGGCAGCCTGCACGTGGAGC
CCAAGTACTCGGCACTGCACAGCACCTCGCCGGGCTCCTCGGCTCCCATCGCGCCCTCGGCCAGCTCCCC
CAGCAGCTCGAGCAACGCTGGTGGTGGCGGCGGCGGCGGCGGCGGCGGCGGCGGCGGCGGCGGAGGCCGA
AGCAGCAGCTCCAGCAGCAGTGGCAGCAGCGGCGGCGGGGGCTCGGAGGCTATGCGGAGAGCCTGTCTTC
CAACCCCACCGAGCAATATATTCGGCGGGCTGGATGAGAGTCTGCTGGCCCGCGCCGAGGCTCTGGCAGC
CGTGGACATCGTCTCCCAGAGCAAGAGCCACCACCACCATCCACCCCACCACAGCCCCTTCAAACCGGAC
GCCACCTACCACACTATGAATACCATCCCGTGCACGTCGGCCGCCTCTTCTTCATCGGTGCCCATCTCGC
ACCCTTGCGCGTTGGCGGGCACGCACCACCACCACCACCATCACCACCACCACCACCACCAACCGCACCA
GGCGCTGGAGGGCGAGCTGCTGGAGCACCTGAGTCCCGGGCTGGCCCTGGGCGCTATGGCGGGCCCCGAC
GGCGCTGTGGTGTCCACGCCGGCTCACGCGCCGCACATGGCCACCATGAACCCCATGCACCAAGCAGCGC
TCAGCATGGCCCACGCGCACGGGCTGCCGTCGCACATGGGCTGCATGAGCGACGTGGACGCCGACCCGCG
GGACCTGGAGGCATTCGCCGAGCGCTTCAAGCAGCGACGCATCAAGCTGGGGGTGACCCAGGCAGATGTG
GGCTCCGCGCTGGCCAACCTCAAGATCCCCGGCGTGGGCTCGCTTAGCCAGAGCACCATCTGCAGGTTCG
AGTCCCTCACACTGTCCCACAATAATATGATCGCGCTCAAACCCATCCTGCAGGCATGGCTCGAGGAGGC
CGAGAAGTCCCACCGCGAGAAGCTCACCAAGCCTGAACTCTTCAATGGCGCGGAGAAGAAGCGCAAGCGC
ACGTCCATCGCTGCGCCAGAGAAGCGCTCGCTCGAAGCCTACTTTGCCATTCAGCCTCCGCCCTCCTCTG
AAAAGATCGCCGCCATCGCGGAGAAGCTGGACCTGAAGAAAAACGTGGTGCGCGTCTGGTTCTGCAACCA
GAGGCAGAAACAGAAAAGAATGAAATATTCCGCCGGCATTTAG
